>Addgene plasmid #55390 | mCerulean-Rab11a-7 | addgene full sequence | sequence record 377205 | Addgene NGS Result
CGTTACATAACTTACGGTAAATGGCCCGCCTGGCTGACCGCCCAACGACCCCCGCCCATTGACGTCAATA
ATGACGTATGTTCCCATAGTAACGCCAATAGGGACTTTCCATTGACGTCAATGGGTGGAGTATTTACGGT
AAACTGCCCACTTGGCAGTACATCAAGTGTATCATATGCCAAGTACGCCCCCTATTGACGTCAATGACGG
TAAATGGCCCGCCTGGCATTATGCCCAGTACATGACCTTATGGGACTTTCCTACTTGGCAGTACATCTAC
GTATTAGTCATCGCTATTACCATGGTGATGCGGTTTTGGCAGTACATCAATGGGCGTGGATAGCGGTTTG
ACTCACGGGGATTTCCAAGTCTCCACCCCATTGACGTCAATGGGAGTTTGTTTTGGCACCAAAATCAACG
GGACTTTCCAAAATGTCGTAACAACTCCGCCCCATTGACGCAAATGGGCGGTAGGCGTGTACGGTGGGAG
GTCTATATAAGCAGAGCTGGTTTAGTGAACCGTCAGATCCGCTAGCGCTACCGGTCGCCACCATGGTGAG
CAAGGGCGAGGAGCTGTTCACCGGGGTGGTGCCCATCCTGGTCGAGCTGGACGGCGACGTAAACGGCCAC
AAGTTCAGCGTGTCCGGCGAGGGCGAGGGCGATGCCACCTACGGCAAGCTGACCCTGAAGTTCATCTGCA
CCACCGGCAAGCTGCCCGTGCCCTGGCCCACCCTCGTGACCACCCTGACCTGGGGCGTGCAGTGCTTCGC
CCGCTACCCCGACCACATGAAGCAGCACGACTTCTTCAAGTCCGCCATGCCCGAAGGCTACGTCCAGGAG
CGCACCATCTTCTTCAAGGACGACGGCAACTACAAGACCCGCGCCGAGGTGAAGTTCGAGGGCGACACCC
TGGTGAACCGCATCGAGCTGAAGGGCATCGACTTCAAGGAGGACGGCAACATCCTGGGGCACAAGCTGGA
GTACAACGCCATCAGCGACAACGTCTATATCACCGCCGACAAGCAGAAGAACGGCATCAAGGCCAACTTC
AAGATCCGCCACAACATCGAGGACGGCAGCGTGCAGCTCGCCGACCACTACCAGCAGAACACCCCCATCG
GCGACGGCCCCGTGCTGCTGCCCGACAACCACTACCTGAGCACCCAGTCCAAGCTGAGCAAAGACCCCAA
CGAGAAGCGCGATCACATGGTCCTGCTGGAGTTCGTGACCGCCGCCGGGATCACTCTCGGCATGGACGAG
CTGTACAAGTCCGGACTCAGATCTCGAGCCATGGGCACCCGCGACGACGAGTACGACTACCTCTTTAAAG
TTGTCCTTATTGGAGATTCTGGTGTTGGAAAGAGTAATCTCCTGTCTCGATTTACTCGAAATGAGTTTAA
TCTGGAAAGCAAGAGCACCATTGGAGTAGAGTTTGCAACAAGAAGCATCCAGGTTGATGGAAAAACAATA
AAGGCACAGATATGGGACACAGCAGGGCAAGAGCGATATCGAGCTATAACATCAGCATATTATCGTGGAG
CTGTAGGTGCCTTATTGGTTTATGACATTGCTAAACATCTCACATATGAAAATGTAGAGCGATGGCTGAA
AGAACTGAGAGATCATGCTGATAGTAACATTGTTATCATGCTTGTGGGCAATAAGAGTGATCTACGTCAT
CTCAGGGCAGTTCCTACAGATGAAGCAAGAGCTTTTGCAGAAAAGAATGGTTTGTCATTCATTGAAACTT
CGGCCCTAGACTCTACAAATGTAGAAGCTGCTTTTCAGACAATTTTAACAGAGATTTACCGCATTGTTTC
TCAGAAGCAAATGTCAGACAGACGCGAAAATGACATGTCTCCAAGCAACAATGTGGTTCCTATTCATGTT
CCACCAACCACTGAAAACAAGCCAAAGGTGCAGTGCTGTCAGAACATCTAAGGATCCACCGGATCTAGAT
AACTGATCATAATCAGCCATACCACATTTGTAGAGGTTTTACTTGCTTTAAAAAACCTCCCACACCTCCC
CCTGAACCTGAAACATAAAATGAATGCAATTGTTGTTGTTAACTTGTTTATTGCAGCTTATAATGGTTAC
AAATAAAGCAATAGCATCACAAATTTCACAAATAAAGCATTTTTTTCACTGCATTCTAGTTGTGGTTTGT
CCAAACTCATCAATGTATCTTAACGCGTAAATTGTAAGCGTTAATATTTTGTTAAAATTCGCGTTAAATT
TTTGTTAAATCAGCTCATTTTTTAACCAATAGGCCGAAATCGGCAAAATCCCTTATAAATCAAAAGAATA
GACCGAGATAGGGT
[37 nt withheld, positions 2325-2361]
AAAGAACGTGGACTCCAACGTCAAAGG
[49 nt withheld, positions 2389-2437]
T
[91 nt withheld, positions 2439-2529]
G
[124 nt withheld, positions 2531-2654]
CAGGTGGCACTTTTCGGGGAAATGTGCGCGGAACCCCTATTTGTTTATTTTTCTAAATACATTCAAATAT
GTATCCGCTCATGAGACAATAACCCTGATAAATGCTTCAATAATATTGAAAAAGGAAGAGTCCTGAGGCG
GAAAGAACCAGCTGTGGAATGTGTGTCAGTTAGGGTGTGGAAAGTCCCCAGGCTCCCCAGCAGGCAGAAG
TATGCAAAGCATGCATCTCAATTAGTCAGCAACCAGGTGTGGAAAGTCCCCAGGCTCCCCAGCAGGCAGA
AGTATGCAAAGCATGCATCTCAATTAGTCAGCAACCATAGTCCCGCCCCTAACTCCGCCCATCCCGCCCC
TAACTCCGCCCAGTTCCGCCCATTCTCCGCCCCATGGCTGACTAATTTTTTTTATTTATGCAGAGGCCGA
GGCCGCCTCGGCCTCTGAGCTATTCCAGAAGTAGTGAGGAGGCTTTTTTGGAGGCCTAGGCTTTTGCAAA
GATCGATCAAGAGACAGGATGAGGATCGTTTCGCATGATTGAACAAGATGGATTGCACGCAGGTTCTCCG
GCCGCTTGGGTGGAGAGGCTATTCGGCTATGACTGGGCACAACAGACAATCGGCTGCTCTGATGCCGCCG
TGTTCCGGCTGTCAGCGCAGGGGCGCCCGGTTCTTTTTGTCAAGACCGACCTGTCCGGTGCCCTGAATGA
ACTGCAAGACGAGGCAGCGCGGCTATCGTGGCTGGCCACGACGGGCGTTCCTTGCGCAGCTGTGCTCGAC
GTTGTCACTGAAGCGGGAAGGGACTGGCTGCTATTGGGCGAAGTGCCGGGGCAGGATCTCCTGTCATCTC
ACCTTGCTCCTGCCGAGAAAGTATCCATCATGGCTGATGCAATGCGGCGGCTGCATACGCTTGATCCGGC
TACCTGCCCATTCGACCACCAAGCGAAACATCGCATCGAGCGAGCACGTACTCGGATGGAAGCCGGTCTT
GTCGATCAGGATGATCTGGACGAAGAGCATCAGGGGCTCGCGCCAGCCGAACTGTTCGCCAGGCTCAAGG
CGAGCATGCCCGACGGCGAGGATCTCGTCGTGACCCATGGCGATGCCTGCTTGCCGAATATCATGGTGGA
AAATGGCCGCTTTTCTGGATTCATCGACTGTGGCCGGCTGGGTGTGGCGGACCGCTATCAGGACATAGCG
TTGGCTACCCGTGATATTGCTGAAGAGCTTGGCGGCGAATGGGCTGACCGCTTCCTCGTGCTTTACGGTA
TCGCCGCTCCCGATTCGCAGCGCATCGCCTTCTATCGCCTTCTTGACGAGTTCTTCTGAGCGGGACTCTG
GGGTTCGAAATGACCGACCAAGCGACGCCCAACCTGCCATCACGAGATTTCGATTCCACCGCCGCCTTCT
ATGAAAGGTTGGGCTTCGGAATCGTTTTCCGGGACGCCGGCTGGATGATCCTCCAGCGCGGGGATCTCAT
GCTGGAGTTCTTCGCCCACCCTAGGGGGAGGCTAACTGAAACACGGAAGGAGACAATACCGGAAGGAACC
CGCGCTATGACGGCAATAAAAAGACAGAATAAAACGCACGGTGTTGGGTCGTTTGTTCATAAACGCGGGG
TTCGGTCCCAGGGCTGGCACTCTGTCGATACCCCACCGAGACCCCATTGGGGCCAATACGCCCGCGTTTC
TTCCTTTTCCCCACCCCACCCCCCAAGTTCGGGTGAAGGCCCAGGGCTCGCAGCCAACGTCGGGGCGGCA
GGCCCTGCCATAGCCTCAGGTTACTCATATATACTTTAGATTGATTTAAAACTTCATTTTTAATTTAAAA
GGATCTAGGTGAAGATCCTTTTTGATAATCTCATGACCAAAATCCCTTAACGTGAGTTTTCGTTCCACTG
AGCGTCAGACCCCGTAGAAAAGATCAAAGGATCTTCTTGAGATCCTTTTTTTCTGCGCGTAATCTGCTGC
TTGCAAACAAAAAAACCACCGCTACCAGCGGTGGTTTGTTTGCCGGATCAAGAGCTACCAACTCTTTTTC
CGAAGGTAACTGGCTTCAGCAGAGCGCAGATACCAAATACTGTTCTTCTAGTGTAGCCGTAGTTAGGCCA
CCACTTCAAGAACTCTGTAGCACCGCCTACATACCTCGCTCTGCTAATCCTGTTACCAGTGGCTGCTGCC
AGTGGCGATAAGTCGTGTCTTACCGGGTTGGACTCAAGACGATAGTTACCGGATAAGGCGCAGCGGTCGG
GCTGAACGGGGGGTTCGTGCACACAGCCCAGCTTGGAGCGAACGACCTACACCGAACTGAGATACCTACA
GCGTGAGCTATGAGAAAGCGCCACGCTTCCCGAAGGGAGAAAGGCGGACAGGTATCCGGTAAGCGGCAGG
GTCGGAACAGGAGAGCGCACGAGGGAGCTTCCAGGGGGAAACGCCTGGTATCTTTATAGTCCTGTCGGGT
TTCGCCACCTCTGACTTGAGCGTCGATTTTTGTGATGCTCGTCAGGGGGGCGGAGCCTATGGAAAAACGC
CAGCAACGCGGCCTTTTTACGGTTCCTGGCCTTTTGCTGGCCTTTTGCTCACATGTTCTTTCCTGCGTTA
TCCCCTGATTCTGTGGATAACCGTATTACCGCCATGCATTAGTTATTAATAGTAATCAATTACGGGGTCA
TTAGTTCATAGCCCATATATGGAGTTCCG
Features (pLannotate 1.2.2; 16 found; start..end, strand, type, name):
      1..304     +  enhancer       CMV enhancer: human cytomegalovirus immediate early enhancer
    305..508     +  promoter       CMV promoter: human cytomegalovirus (CMV) immediate early promoter
    553..1269    +  CDS            mCerulean: mCerulean is a basic (constitutively fluorescent) cyan fluorescent protein published in 2005, derived from Aequorea victoria. It is reported to be a very rapidly-maturing monomer.
   1270..1289    +  misc_feature   MCS (fragment): multiple cloning site
   1291..1938    +  CDS            RAB11A: RB11A_HUMAN - Also known as RAB11. Experimental evidence at protein level: Swiss-Prot protein existence level 1. The small GTPases Rab are key regulators of intracellular membrane trafficking, from the formation of transport vesicles to their fusion with membranes. Rabs cycle between an inactive GDP-bound form and an active GTP-bound form that is able to recruit to membranes different set of downstream effectors directly responsible for vesicle formation, movement, tethering and fusion. The small Rab GTPase RAB11A regulates endocytic recycling. Acts as a major regulator of membrane delivery du
   1964..2048    +  CDS            large T antigen (fragment): large T antigen from SV40 (simian virus 40)
   2071..2192    +  polyA_signal   SV40 poly(A) signal: SV40 polyadenylation signal
   2226..2654    -  rep_origin     f1 ori (sequence partly withheld): f1 bacteriophage origin of replication; arrow indicates direction of (+) strand synthesis
   2681..2785    +  promoter       AmpR promoter: bla
   2787..3144    +  promoter       SV40 promoter: SV40 enhancer and early promoter
   3179..3973    +  CDS            NeoR/KanR: aminoglycoside phosphotransferase from Tn5; aph(3')-II (or nptII); confers resistance to neomycin, kanamycin, and G418 (Geneticin®)
   3994..4146    +  CDS            ble (fragment): BLE_KLEPN - Experimental evidence at protein level: Swiss-Prot protein existence level 1. Binding protein with a strong affinity to the bleomycin family of antibiotics. Binds to CL990; an antimitotic-antibiotic compound. From Klebsiella pneumoniae.
   4205..4252    +  polyA_signal   HSV TK poly(A) signal: herpes simplex virus thymidine kinase polyadenylation signal (Cole and Stacy, 1985)
   4343..4359    -  polyA_signal   bGH poly(A) signal (fragment): bovine growth hormone polyadenylation signal
   4581..5169    +  rep_origin     ori: high-copy-number ColE1/pMB1/pBR322/pUC origin of replication
   5284..5343    +  enhancer       CMV enhancer (fragment): human cytomegalovirus immediate early enhancer
