[The description below was written by a language model from this plasmid's Addgene catalogue record and pLannotate feature annotations shown in this document.]
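Description:
mCerulean-Rab11a-7 is a mammalian expression plasmid that produces human RAB11A fused at its N terminus to the cyan fluorescent protein mCerulean. It is built on an mCerulean C-type fusion backbone of about 4.75 kb, giving a sequenced construct of roughly 5.3 kb. Propagation in bacteria relies on a high-copy ColE1/pUC-type origin, and an f1 origin is also present. A single NeoR/KanR (Tn5 aminoglycoside phosphotransferase) gene provides both selections. It is preceded by a bacterial bla promoter for kanamycin resistance in E. coli and by the SV40 enhancer/early promoter for G418 selection in mammalian cells, and it ends at an HSV TK polyadenylation signal. The short annotated fragments of ble, bGH poly(A) and SV40 large T antigen appear to be incidental homology matches within backbone sequence rather than functional parts.

The expression cassette is driven by the human cytomegalovirus immediate early enhancer and promoter. The mCerulean coding sequence comes first, followed by a short remnant of the multiple cloning site that acts as a linker, then the RAB11A open reading frame and an SV40 poly(A) signal. Placing the fluorescent protein at the N terminus leaves the Rab C terminus free, the region where Rab GTPases are generally lipid-modified for membrane attachment. RAB11A is a small GTPase that regulates endocytic recycling and membrane delivery. The fusion therefore serves as a live-cell localization marker for this Rab GTPase and the compartments it associates with, imaged in the cyan channel (excitation about 433 nm, emission about 475 nm). The cloning method is not recorded.
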