Addgene plasmid #55390: mCerulean-Rab11a-7
Purpose: Localization: Ras GTPase, Excitation: 433, Emission: 475
Depositing lab: Michael Davidson.
Backbone
  Vector backbone: mCerulean
  Backbone size w/o insert (bp): 4750
  Vector type: Mammalian Expression
  Selectable markers: Neomycin (select with G418)
Growth in bacteria
  Bacterial resistance: Kanamycin, 50 μg/mL
  Growth temperature: 37°C
  Growth strain: DH5alpha
  Copy number: High Copy
Gene/Insert
  Gene/Insert name: Rab11a (alt name: NM_004663.3)
  Species: H. sapiens (human)
  Entrez Gene: RAB11A (a.k.a. YL8)
  Promoter: CMV
  Tag / fusion protein: mCerulean (N terminal on backbone)
  Cloning method: Unknown
  Sequencing primers: 5′ CMV-F; 3′ SV40pA-R
Terms and licenses: Academic/Nonprofit Terms; Industry Terms: Not Available to Industry
Depositor comments: . Excitation = 433; Emission = 475
How to cite: mCerulean-Rab11a-7 was a gift from Michael Davidson (Addgene plasmid # 55390 ; http://n2t.net/addgene:55390 ; RRID:Addgene_55390)
