>Addgene plasmid #55390 | mCerulean-Rab11a-7 | depositor partial sequence | sequence record 85794 | insert sequence
ATCCGCTAGCGCTACCGGTCGCCACCATGGTGAGCAAGGGCGAGGAGCTGTTCACCGGGGTGGTGCCCAT
CCTGGTCGAGCTGGACGGCGACGTAAACGGCCACAAGTTCAGCGTGTCCGGCGAGGGCGAGGGCGATGCC
ACCTACGGCAAGCTGACCCTGAAGTTCATCTGCACCACCGGCAAGCTGCCCGTGCCCTGGCCCACCCTCG
TGACCACCCTGACCTGGGGCGTGCAGTGCTTCGCCCGCTACCCCGACCACATGAAGCAGCACGACTTCTT
CAAGTCCGCCATGCCCGAAGGCTACGTCCAGGAGCGCACCATCTTCTTCAAGGACGACGGCAACTACAAG
ACCCGCGCCGAGGTGAAGTTCGAGGGCGACACCCTGGTGAACCGCATCGAGCTGAAGGGCATCGACTTCA
AGGAGGACGGCAACATCCTGGGGCACAAGCTGGAGTACAACGCCATCAGCGACAACGTCTATATCACCGC
CGACAAGCAGAAGAACGGCATCAAGGCCAACTTCAAGATCCGCCACAACATCGAGGACGGCAGCGTGCAG
CTCGCCGACCACTACCAGCAGAACACCCCCATCGGCGACGGCCCCGTGCTGCTGCCCGACAACCACTACC
TGAGCACCCAGTCCAAGCTGAGCAAAGACCCCAACGAGAAGCGCGATCACATGGTCCTGCTGGAGTTCGT
GACCGCCGCCGGGATCACTCTCGGCATGGACGAGCTGTACAAGTCCGGACTCAGATCTCGAGCCATGGGC
ACCCGCGACGACGAGTACGACTACCTCTTTAAAGTTGTCCTTATTGGAGATTCTGGTGTTGGAAAGAGTA
ATCTCCTGTCTCGATTTACTCGAAATGAGTTTAATCTGGAAAGCAAGAGCACCATTGGAGTAGAGTTTGC
AACAAGAAGCATCCAGGTTGATGGAAAAACAATAAAGGCACAGATATGGGACACAGCAGGGCAAGAGCGA
TATCGAGCTATAACATCAGCATATTATCGTGGAGCTGTAGGTGCCTTATTGGTTTATGACATTGCTAAAC
ATCTCACATATGAAAATGTAGAGCGATGGCTGAAAGAACTGAGAGATCATGCTGATAGTAACATTGTTAT
CATGCTTGTGGGCAATAAGAGTGATCTACGTCATCTCAGGGCAGTTCCTACAGATGAAGCAAGAGCTTTT
GCAGAAAAGAATGGTTTGTCATTCATTGAAACTTCGGCCCTAGACTCTACAAATGTAGAAGCTGCTTTTC
AGACAATTTTAACAGAGATTTACCGCATTGTTTCTCAGAAGCAAATGTCAGACAGACGCGAAAATGACAT
GTCTCCAAGCAACAATGTGGTTCCTATTCATGTTCCACCAACCACTGAAAACAAGCCAAAGGTGCAGTGC
TGTCAGAACATCTAAGGATCCACCGGATCTAGATAACTGATCATAATCAGCCATACCACATT
