>Addgene plasmid #55390 | mCerulean-Rab11a-7 | addgene partial sequence | sequence record 101661 | EGFP-C 5'-CATGGTCCTGCTGGAGTTCGTG-3'
AGTCCGGACTCAGATCTCGAGCCATGGGCACCCGCGACGACGAGTACGACTACCTCTTTAAAGTTGTCCT
TATTGGAGATTCTGGTGTTGGAAAGAGTAATCTCCTGTCTCGATTTACTCGAAATGAGTTTAATCTGGAA
AGCAAGAGCACCATTGGAGTAGAGTTTGCAACAAGAAGCATCCAGGTTGATGGAAAAACAATAAAGGCAC
AGATATGGGACACAGCAGGGCAAGAGCGATATCGAGCTATAACATCAGCATATTATCGTGGAGCTGTAGG
TGCCTTATTGGTTTATGACATTGCTAAACATCTCACATATGAAAATGTAGAGCGATGGCTGAAAGAACTG
AGAGATCATGCTGATAGTAACATTGTTATCATGCTTGTGGGCAATAAGAGTGATCTACGTCATCTCAGGG
CAGTTCCTACAGATGAAGCAAGAGCTTTTGCAGAAAAGAATGGTTTGTCATTCATTGAAACTTCGGCCCT
AGACTCTACAAATGTAGAAGCTGCTTTTCAGACAATTTTAACAGAGATTTACCGCATTGTTTCTCAGAAG
CAAATGTCAGACAGACGCGAAAATGACATGTCTCCAAGCAACAATGTGGTTCCTATTCATGTTCCACCAA
CCACTGAAAACAAGCCAAAGGTGCAGTGCTGTCAGAACATCTAAGGATCCACCGGATCTAGATAACTGAT
CATAATCAGCCATACCACATTTGTAGAGGTTTTACTTGCTTTAAAAAACCTCCCACACCTCCCCCTGAAC
CTGAAACATAAAATGAATGCAATTGTTGTTGTTAACTTGTTTATTGCAGCTTATAATGGTTACAA
